Addgene plasmid #90263: pSL13 - Brr2 del422 R1107L
Purpose: protein expression
Depositing lab: Christine Guthrie. Depositing organization: University of California, San Francisco (UCSF). Publication: Retinitis Pigmentosa Mutations in Bad Response to Refrigeration 2 (Brr2) Impair ATPase and Helicase Activity. Ledoux S, Guthrie C. J Biol Chem. 2016 Jun 3;291(23):11954-65. doi: 10.1074/jbc.M115.710848. Epub 2016 Apr 12. PubMed 27072132.
Backbone
  Vector backbone: pRS313
  Backbone size w/o insert (bp): 4957
  Vector type: Yeast Expression
  Selectable markers: HIS3
Growth in bacteria
  Bacterial resistance: Ampicillin, 100 μg/mL
  Growth temperature: 37°C
  Growth strain: DH5alpha
  Copy number: Unknown
Gene/Insert
  Gene/Insert name: BRR2 (alt names: RSS1; SLT22)
  Species: S. cerevisiae (budding yeast)
  Insert size (bp): 5226
  Mutation: deleted first 422 amino acids and amino acid R1107L
  Tag / fusion protein: TAP (C terminal on insert)
Terms and licenses: Academic/Nonprofit Terms; Industry Terms: Not Available to Industry
Depositor comments: Ledoux and Guthrie, JBC, 2017
How to cite: pSL13 - Brr2 del422 R1107L was a gift from Christine Guthrie (Addgene plasmid # 90263 ; http://n2t.net/addgene:90263 ; RRID:Addgene_90263)
