[The description below was written by a language model from this plasmid's Addgene catalogue record and pLannotate feature annotations shown in this document.]
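Description:
pSL13 - Brr2 del422 R1107L is a yeast expression plasmid built on the pRS313 shuttle backbone for producing a truncated, mutant form of the Saccharomyces cerevisiae spliceosomal RNA helicase Brr2. As a pRS313 derivative it carries a CEN6/ARS element, which maintains it as a stable, low-copy centromeric plasmid in budding yeast, and the HIS3 gene with its own promoter for selection in histidine auxotrophs. In E. coli it is propagated through a high-copy ColE1/pUC-type origin and selected with ampicillin via the β-lactamase gene. The f1 origin, lacZα and lac promoter/operator fragments, T3 and T7 promoters and split pBluescript multiple cloning site remnants are standard backbone features flanking the cloning site.

The expression cassette places the BRR2 coding fragment directly downstream of the strong constitutive GAP (TDH3) promoter. According to the record, the first 422 amino acids of Brr2 are deleted and the protein carries an R1107L substitution. The associated publication title concerns retinitis pigmentosa mutations in Brr2 that impair ATPase and helicase activity, so this substitution is presumably one of the mutations studied. The open reading frame continues into a C-terminal TAP tag, annotated as a calmodulin-binding peptide followed by two IgG-binding units of Staphylococcus aureus protein A, which allows sequential affinity purification on IgG and calmodulin resins. No transcription terminator is annotated after the tag.

The stated purpose is protein expression. The design suits overexpressing and purifying the mutant helicase from yeast for biochemical assays of Brr2's role in unwinding U4/U6 RNA duplexes during spliceosome activation.
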