Features (pLannotate 1.2.2; 25 found; start..end, strand, type, name):
      1..644     +  promoter       GAP promoter: S. cerevisiae TDH3; promoter for glyceraldehyde-3-phosphate dehydrogenase
    646..5880    +  CDS            BRR2 (fragment): BRR2_YEAST - Also known as RSS1, SNU246. Experimental evidence at protein level: Swiss-Prot protein existence level 1. RNA helicase that plays an essential role in pre-mRNA splicing as component of the U5 snRNP and U4/U6-U5 tri-snRNP complexes. Involved in spliceosome assembly, activation and disassembly. Mediates changes in the dynamic network of RNA-RNA interactions in the spliceosome. Catalyzes the ATP-dependent unwinding of U4/U6 RNA duplices, an essential step in the assembly of a catalytically active spliceosome. From Saccharomyces cerevisiae (strain ATCC 204508 / S288c) (Baker's yeast).
   5906..5976    +  CDS            CBP (fragment): calmodulin-binding peptide derived from skeletal muscle myosin light chain kinase; binds calmodulin with nanomolar affinity in the presence of calcium
   6064..6237    +  CDS            ProtA: IgG-binding unit of Staphylococcus aureus protein A
   6241..6411    +  CDS            ProtA: IgG-binding unit of Staphylococcus aureus protein A
   6444..6498    -  misc_feature   MCS (fragment): pBluescript multiple cloning site
   6518..6536    -  promoter       T7 promoter: promoter for bacteriophage T7 RNA polymerase
   6544..6699    +  CDS            lacZα (fragment): LacZα fragment of β-galactosidase; lacZ fragment
   6703..7131    +  rep_origin     f1 ori (sequence partly withheld): f1 bacteriophage origin of replication; arrow indicates direction of (+) strand synthesis
   7159..7210    -  misc_feature   bom (fragment): basis of mobility region from pBR322
   7418..8080    -  CDS            HIS3: imidazoleglycerol-phosphate dehydratase, required for histidine biosynthesis; S. cerevisiae HIS3; yeast auxotrophic marker
   8081..8268    -  promoter       HIS3 promoter: S. cerevisiae HIS3
   8318..8398    +  CDS            MRM1 (fragment): MRM1_YEAST - Also known as PET56 From Saccharomyces cerevisiae (strain ATCC 204508 / S288c) (Baker's yeast).
   8399..8448    -  misc_feature   bom (fragment): basis of mobility region from pBR322
   8550..8585    -  CDS            rop (fragment): Rop protein, which maintains plasmids at low copy number; rop
   8660..9163    +  misc_feature   CEN/ARS: S. cerevisiae CEN6 centromere fused to an autonomously replicating sequence
   9193..9297    +  promoter       AmpR promoter: bla
   9298..10158   +  CDS            AmpR: β-lactamase; bla; confers resistance to ampicillin, carbenicillin, and related antibiotics
  10329..10917   +  rep_origin     ori: high-copy-number ColE1/pMB1/pBR322/pUC origin of replication
  11100..11192   +  CDS            lacI (fragment): lac repressor; lacI; The lac repressor binds to the lac operator to inhibit transcription in E. coli. This inhibition can be relieved by adding lactose or isopropyl-β-D-thiogalactopyranoside (IPTG).
  11205..11226   +  protein_bind   CAP binding site: CAP binding activates transcription in the presence of cAMP. E. coli catabolite activator protein
  11241..11271   +  promoter       lac promoter: promoter for the E. coli lac operon
  11275..11297   +  protein_bind   lac operator (fragment): The lac repressor binds to the lac operator to inhibit transcription in E. coli. This inhibition can be relieved by adding lactose or isopropyl-β-D-thiogalactopyranoside (IPTG). lac repressor encoded by lacI
  11340..11358   +  promoter       T3 promoter: promoter for bacteriophage T3 RNA polymerase
  11371..11394   +  misc_feature   MCS (fragment): pBluescript multiple cloning site
>Addgene plasmid #90263 | pSL13 - Brr2 del422 R1107L | addgene full sequence | sequence record 178363 | Addgene NGS Result
TCATTATCAATACTGCCATTTCAAAGAATACGTAAATAATTAATAGTAGTGATTTTCCTAACTTTATTTA
GTCAAAAAATTAGCCTTTTAATTCTGCTGTAACCCGTACATGCCCAAAATAGGGGGCGGGTTACACAGAA
TATATAACATCGTAGGTGTCTGGGTGAACAGTTTATTCCTGGCATCCACTAAATATAATGGAGCCCGCTT
TTTAAGCTGGCATCCAGAAAAAAAAAGAATCCCAGCACCAAAATATTGTTTTCTTCACCAACCATCAGTT
CATAGGTCCATTCTCTTAGCGCAACTACAGAGAACAGGGGCACAAACAGGCAAAAAACGGGCACAACCTC
AATGGAGTGATGCAACCTGCCTGGAGTAAATGATGACACAAGGCAATTGACCCACGCATGTATCTATCTC
ATTTTCTTACACCTTCTATTACCTTCTGCTCTCTCTGATTCGGAAAAAGCTGAAAAAAAAGGTTGAAACC
AGTTCCCTGAAATTACTCCCCTACTTGACTAATAAGTATATAAAGACGGTAGGTATTGATTGTAATTCTG
TAAATCTATTTCTTAAACTTCTTAAATTCTACTTTTATAGTTAGTCTTTTTTTTAGTTTTAAAACACCAA
GAACTTAGTTTCGACTCTAGAATGGCAATACCGCCCGTCATAGATTTGGAAAAGATTAAATTCGACGAAA
GTTCTAAATTAATGACCGTGACAAAAGTATCCCTACCGGAAGGATCATTCAAAAGGGTGAAACCACAATA
TGACGAAATACATATTCCAGCTCCTAGCAAACCTGTTATTGATTATGAGTTGAAAGAAATTACTTCTCTA
CCAGATTGGTGTCAGGAGGCGTTTCCTTCATCGGAAACAACGTCCTTAAACCCTATACAATCAAAGGTTT
TTCACGCAGCATTTGAAGGTGATTCAAACATGCTAATATGTGCACCCACTGGTTCAGGTAAGACGAATAT
CGCGTTATTGACGGTATTGAAAGCCTTATCCCATCATTATAACCCGAAAACTAAGAAATTAAACCTTTCT
GCATTTAAAATTGTTTATATAGCACCCTTGAAAGCCTTAGTACAGGAACAAGTCCGAGAATTTCAAAGGA
GGTTGGCTTTTCTAGGTATAAAAGTCGCTGAATTGACTGGTGATTCTAGGCTTAGTAGAAAGCAAATTGA
CGAGACGCAGGTTTTGGTGTCTACGCCAGAGAAATGGGACATAACTACTAGAAATTCAAATAATTTGGCC
ATCGTAGAACTTGTTCGTTTGTTGATTATAGATGAAATACATTTGTTACATGATGACAGGGGACCAGTAT
TGGAAAGCATCGTGGCTAGGACATTTTGGGCTTCCAAATATGGCCAGGAATACCCCAGAATAATAGGCCT
TTCTGCCACCTTACCAAATTATGAGGATGTCGGTAGGTTTTTAAGAGTTCCGAAGGAAGGATTGTTTTAT
TTTGACTCCTCATTTAGACCGTGTCCTCTATCTCAACAGTTTTGTGGCATTAAGGAACGGAACTCCTTGA
AAAAGCTGAAGGCTATGAATGATGCTTGTTATGAAAAGGTATTGGAATCCATCAATGAAGGTAATCAAAT
AATCGTGTTTGTTCATTCTCGAAAAGAAACATCACGAACAGCAACATGGTTGAAAAATAAATTTGCTGAA
GAGAACATTACTCATAAATTAACCAAAAATGATGCAGGATCGAAGCAGATTTTAAAGACAGAAGCAGCCA
ACGTACTCGATCCAAGTCTACGAAAGTTGATTGAAAGCGGTATAGGGACGCATCACGCAGGGCTGACCAG
AAGTGACAGATCCTTATCTGAAGATTTATTTGCAGACGGGTTGTTGCAAGTATTGGTATGCACTGCGACG
TTAGCATGGGGTGTTAATCTACCTGCTCATACAGTGATTATAAAAGGAACAGATGTCTATTCACCTGAAA
AGGGGTCCTGGGAACAACTTTCTCCACAAGATGTACTTCAAATGTTAGGTAGAGCAGGCAGACCGAGATA
TGACACATTTGGCGAGGGTATTATAATAACAGACCAATCGAATGTTCAATATTATCTCTCGGTTTTAAAT
CAACAATTACCAATAGAATCGCAATTTGTTTCAAAATTAGTTGACAACTTAAATGCAGAAGTTGTCGCGG
GTAACATTAAGTGCAGGAATGATGCTGTGAATTGGTTGGCGTATACTTACCTATATGTCAGAATGTTAGC
TTCCCCTATGCTTTACAAAGTACCTGATATTTCAAGTGATGGGCAATTGAAAAAGTTTAGAGAAAGCTTA
GTCCATTCGGCCCTATGCATTTTAAAAGAACAAGAGTTGGTGTTATATGATGCTGAAAATGATGTAATTG
AGGCGACCGATCTAGGAAATATAGCGTCGTCATTTTACATAAATCATGCTTCCATGGATGTTTACAATAG
AGAGTTAGATGAACATACAACTCAGATTGATCTTTTTAGAATATTCTCAATGTCGGAAGAGTTTAAGTAC
GTATCGGTGAGATATGAAGAGAAAAGAGAACTAAAACAACTTCTAGAGAAAGCACCCATTCCTATCAGAG
AAGATATTGATGATCCTTTAGCAAAAGTGAATGTACTACTGCAGTCTTATTTTTCCCAGCTAAAGTTCGA
AGGTTTTGCACTTAATTCTGATATAGTGTTTATTCACCAAAATGCTGGTTTGTTATTGCGTGCTATGTTT
GAAATATGCTTGAAGAGAGGATGGGGACATCCCACACGGATGTTGTTAAATCTTTGCAAATCTGCCACAA
CTAAAATGTGGCCAACAAACTGTCCTTTAAGACAGTTTAAAACATGCCCTGTCGAAGTGATTAAAAGGCT
GGAAGCCTCTACAGTACCGTGGGGAGATTATCTACAGCTAGAAACACCTGCCGAAGTTGGTCGTGCAATC
AGATCTGAAAAATATGGAAAACAGGTTTACGATTTATTGAAAAGATTTCCCAAAATGTCCGTAACATGCA
ACGCTCAGCCAATTACCCGTAGCGTTATGAGGTTCAACATTGAAATAATAGCCGACTGGATATGGGATAT
GAATGTACACGGTTCCCTTGAACCTTTTTTGCTCATGCTAGAAGACACTGATGGTGATTCAATACTTTAT
TATGACGTACTATTCATCACTCCAGATATAGTTGGTCATGAATTTACCTTATCCTTTACTTATGAGTTAA
AGCAGCACAATCAAAATAACTTACCACCTAATTTCTTCCTTACTTTGATATCAGAAAATTGGTGGCACAG
TGAATTCGAGATTCCAGTTTCCTTCAATGGATTTAAACTTCCGAAAAAATTTCCTCCTCCTACTCCCCTT
CTGGAGAATATTAGTATTTCAACATCAGAGCTTGGCAATGATGATTTTTCCGAAGTATTTGAATTTAAAA
CTTTCAACAAGATTCAGAGCCAGGTCTTCGAGTCTCTCTACAATTCGAATGACTCGGTCTTTGTAGGTTC
AGGAAAGGGCACAGGTAAAACAGCTATGGCTGAATTAGCACTGTTAAATCATTGGAGACAGAATAAAGGA
AGAGCGGTTTATATCAATCCGTCTGGGGAAAAAATTGATTTTTTGCTATCTGATTGGAATAAAAGGTTCT
CTCATCTTGCTGGTGGTAAGATAATAAATAAGCTAGGAAATGATCCTTCACTAAATTTAAAATTATTAGC
AAAAAGCCATGTTCTCTTGGCTACCCCCGTGCAATTTGAGCTTTTGTCACGTCGTTGGAGACAAAGGAAG
AACATCCAAAGTTTAGAATTAATGATATATGATGACGCTCATGAGATTAGCCAAGGTGTTTACGGTGCTG
TGTATGAAACGCTAATTTCTAGAATGATATTTATAGCAACCCAACTTGAAAAGAAAATTCGATTTGTTTG
CCTTTCGAACTGTTTGGCAAATGCTCGTGATTTTGGTGAATGGGCTGGTATGACGAAGTCAAACATCTAC
AACTTTTCTCCAAGCGAAAGAATTGAGCCTCTTGAAATTAATATTCAGTCATTTAAAGATGTTGAGCACA
TATCATTCAATTTTTCGATGCTTCAAATGGCATTTGAAGCATCTGCTGCTGCAGCGGGAAATCGTAATTC
CAGTTCGGTGTTCTTACCATCTAGAAAGGATTGTATGGAAGTTGCGTCTGCATTTATGAAGTTTTCAAAA
GCAATTGAATGGGATATGTTGAACGTTGAAGAAGAGCAAATTGTACCATACATTGAAAAGTTAACAGATG
GTCATCTAAGAGCACCTTTAAAACACGGTGTTGGTATTTTGTATAAGGGGATGGCATCAAATGATGAAAG
AATTGTGAAAAGGTTATACGAATATGGTGCGGTATCGGTTTTACTCATTTCTAAGGATTGTTCTGCATTC
GCTTGTAAAACTGATGAAGTGATTATTTTAGGAACCAACCTTTATGATGGTGCAGAGCATAAATATATGC
CATATACCATAAATGAACTTCTAGAAATGGTGGGACTAGCTAGTGGTAACGATTCAATGGCAGGCAAGGT
TTTAATTTTGACAAGTCACAACATGAAGGCCTACTACAAAAAATTCTTAATTGAGCCTTTGCCTACTGAG
AGTTACCTACAGTATATTATTCATGATACTCTGAACAACGAGATAGCAAATTCTATTATACAAAGCAAAC
AAGATTGTGTTGACTGGTTTACATATTCGTATTTCTATCGTCGTATCCATGTGAATCCAAGCTATTATGG
CGTAAGGGATACGTCTCCACATGGAATTTCAGTTTTTTTGAGTAATTTAGTTGAAACTTGTTTGAATGAC
TTAGTTGAATCATCCTTCATTGAAATTGACGATACAGAAGCTGAAGTAACCGCAGAAGTTAATGGAGGAG
ATGATGAAGCAACTGAAATCATTTCTACCTTGAGCAACGGGCTAATTGCTTCTCACTATGGCGTATCATT
TTTTACTATTCAGTCATTCGTTTCTTCTTTATCGAATACGTCAACGCTCAAAAACATGCTGTATGTTCTT
TCAACAGCAGTAGAATTCGAAAGTGTTCCACTCAGAAAAGGAGACAGAGCATTACTTGTCAAATTAAGTA
AAAGACTACCATTGAGATTCCCTGAACACACCTCTTCTGGTTCGGTGAGCTTTAAAGTTTTCTTATTGTT
ACAAGCATATTTTTCACGTCTTGAATTACCTGTCGACTTTCAAAATGATTTAAAAGACATTCTAGAAAAG
GTTGTTCCACTAATTAACGTAGTGGTTGATATCCTTTCAGCAAACGGGTATTTGAATGCTACTACCGCCA
TGGATTTGGCGCAGATGTTGATTCAGGGTGTATGGGACGTTGATAATCCGTTGAGACAGATTCCACACTT
CAACAACAAAATTTTGGAAAAATGTAAAGAAATTAACGTCGAGACGGTCTATGATATAATGGCCCTTGAG
GATGAAGAGAGGGATGAAATTTTAACGCTTACTGATTCACAGCTTGCGCAGGTCGCCGCGTTTGTTAACA
ATTACCCCAACGTTGAACTTACTTATTCGTTGAATAATTCTGATTCGTTAATTTCAGGTGTAAAACAGAA
AATTACCATTCAATTGACAAGAGATGTTGAACCTGAGAACTTACAAGTAACATCTGAAAAGTATCCGTTT
GATAAGCTAGAAAGTTGGTGGTTGGTTTTAGGTGAAGTATCTAAAAAAGAGCTTTATGCGATCAAGAAAG
TTACTTTAAATAAAGAGACTCAGCAATATGAATTGGAATTTGACACTCCGACATCTGGTAAACATAACTT
AACAATTTGGTGTGTCTGTGATTCATATCTTGACGCAGATAAAGAGTTGTCCTTTGAAATAAATGTGAAA
CTCGAGGGATCCATGGAAAAGAGAAGATGGAAAAAGAATTTCATAGCCGTCTCAGCAGCCAACCGCTTTA
AGAAAATCTCATCCTCCGGGGCACTTGATTATGATATTCCAACTACTGCTAGCGAGAATTTGTATTTTCA
GGGTGAGCTCAAAACCGCGGCTCTTGCGCAACACGATGAAGCCGTGGACAACAAATTCAACAAAGAACAA
CAAAACGCGTTCTATGAGATCTTACATTTACCTAACTTAAACGAAGAACAACGAAACGCCTTCATCCAAA
GTTTAAAAGATGACCCAAGCCAAAGCGCTAACCTTTTAGCAGAAGCTAAAAAGCTAAATGATGCTCAGGC
GCCGAAAGTAGACAACAAATTCAACAAAGAGCAACAAAACGCGTTCTATGAGATCTTACATTTACCTAAC
TTAAACGAAGAACAACGAAACGCCTTCATCCAAAGTTTAAAAGATGACCCAAGCCAAAGCGCTAACCTTT
TAGCAGAAGCTAAAAAGCTAAATGGTGCTCAGGCGCCGAAAGTAGACGCGAATTCCGCGGGGAAGTCAAC
CTGAAGCTTGATATCGAATTCCTGTAGCCCGGGGGATCCACTAGTTCTAGAGCGGCCGGGCCCGGTACCC
AATTCGCCCTATAGTGAGTCGTATTACGCGCGCTCACTGGCCGTCGTTTTACAACGTCGTGACTGGGAAA
ACCCTGGCGTTACCCAACTTAATCGCCTTGCAGCACATCCCCCTTTCGCCAGCTGGCGTAATAGCGAAGA
GGCCCGCACCGATCGCCCTTCCCAACAGTTGCGCAGCCTGAATGGCGAATGG
[124 nt withheld, positions 6703-6826]
C
[91 nt withheld, positions 6828-6918]
A
[49 nt withheld, positions 6920-6968]
CCTTTGACGTTGGAGTCCACGTTCTTT
[37 nt withheld, positions 6996-7032]
ACCCTATCTCGGTCTATTCTTTTGATTTATAAGGGATTTTGCCGATTTCGGCCTATTGGTTAAAAAATGA
GCTGATTTAACAAAAATTTAACGCGAATTTTAACAAAATATTAACGCTTACAATTTCCTGATGCGGTATT
TTCTCCTTACGCATCTGTGCGGTATTTCACACCGCATAGATCCGTCGAGTTCAAGAGAAAAAAAAAGAAA
AAGCAAAAAGAAAAAAGGAAAGCGCGCCTCGTTCAGAATGACACGTATAGAATGATGCATTACCTTGTCA
TCTTCAGTATCATACTGTTCGTATACATACTTACTGACATTCATAGGTATACATATATACACATGTATAT
ATATCGTATGCTGCAGCTTTAAATAATCGGTGTCACTACATAAGAACACCTTTGGTGGAGGGAACATCGT
TGGTACCATTGGGCGAGGTGGCTTCTCTTATGGCAACCGCAAGAGCCTTGAACGCACTCTCACTACGGTG
ATGATCATTCTTGCCTCGCAGACAATCAACGTGGAGGGTAATTCTGCTAGCCTCTGCAAAGCTTTCAAGA
AAATGCGGGATCATCTCGCAAGAGAGATCTCCTACTTTCTCCCTTTGCAAACCAAGTTCGACAACTGCGT
ACGGCCTGTTCGAAAGATCTACCACCGCTCTGGAAAGTGCCTCATCCAAAGGCGCAAATCCTGATCCAAA
CCTTTTTACTCCACGCACGGCCCCTAGGGCCTCTTTAAAAGCTTGACCGAGAGCAATCCCGCAGTCTTCA
GTGGTGTGATGGTCGTCTATGTGTAAGTCACCAATGCACTCAACGATTAGCGACCAGCCGGAATGCTTGG
CCAGAGCATGTATCATATGGTCCAGAAACCCTATACCTGTGTGGACGTTAATCACTTGCGATTGTGTGGC
CTGTTCTGCTACTGCTTCTGCCTCTTTTTCTGGGAAGATCGAGTGCTCTATCGCTAGGGGACCACCCTTT
AAAGAGATCGCAATCTGAATCTTGGTTTCATTTGTAATACGCTTTACTAGGGCTTTCTGCTCTGTCATCT
TTGCCTTCGTTTATCTTGCCTGCTCATTTTTTAGTATATTCTTCGAAGAAATCACATTACTTTATATAAT
GTATAATTCATTATGTGATAATGCCAATCGCTAAGAAAAAAAAAGAGTCATCCGCTAGGTGGAAAAAAAA
AAATGAAAATCATTACCGAGGCATAAAAAAATATAGAGTGTACTAGAGGAGGCCAAGAGTAATAGAAAAA
GAAAATTGCGGGAAAGGACTGTGTTATGACTTCCCTGACTAATGCCGTGTTCAAACGATACCTGGCAGTG
ACTCCTAGCGCTCACCAAGCTCTTAAAACGGGAATTTATGGTGCACTCTCAGTACAATCTGCTCTGATGC
CGCATAGTTAAGCCAGCCCCGACACCCGCCAACACCCGCTGACGCGCCCTGACGGGCTTGTCTGCTCCCG
GCATCCGCTTACAGACAAGCTGTGACCGTCTCCGGGAGCTGCATGTGTCAGAGGTTTTCACCGTCATCAC
CGAAACGCGCGAGACGAAAGGGCCTCGTGATACGCCTATTTTTATAGGTTAATGTCATGATAATAATGGT
TTCTTAGGGTCCTTTTCATCACGTGCTATAAAAATAATTATAATTTAAATTTTTTAATATAAATATATAA
ATTAAAAATAGAAAGTAAAAAAAGAAATTAAAGAAAAAATAGTTTTTGTTTTCCGAAGATGTAAAAGACT
CTAGGGGGATCGCCAACAAATACTACCTTTTATCTTGCTCTTCCTGCTCTCAGGTATTAATGCCGAATTG
TTTCATCTTGTCTGTGTAGAAGACCACACACGAAAATCCTGTGATTTTACATTTTACTTATCGTTAATCG
AATGTATATCTATTTAATCTGCTTTTCTTGTCTAATAAATATATATGTAAAGTACGCTTTTTGTTGAAAT
TTTTTAAACCTTTGTTTATTTTTTTTTCTTCATTCCGTAACTCTTCTACCTTCTTTATTTACTTTCTAAA
ATCCAAATACAAAACATAAAAATAAATAAACACAGAGTAAATTCCCAAATTATTCCATCATTAAAAGATA
CGAGGCGCGTGTAAGTTACAGGCAAGCGATCCGTCAGGTGGCACTTTTCGGGGAAATGTGCGCGGAACCC
CTATTTGTTTATTTTTCTAAATACATTCAAATATGTATCCGCTCATGAGACAATAACCCTGATAAATGCT
TCAATAATATTGAAAAAGGAAGAGTATGAGTATTCAACATTTCCGTGTCGCCCTTATTCCCTTTTTTGCG
GCATTTTGCCTTCCTGTTTTTGCTCACCCAGAAACGCTGGTGAAAGTAAAAGATGCTGAAGATCAGTTGG
GTGCACGAGTGGGTTACATCGAACTGGATCTCAACAGCGGTAAGATCCTTGAGAGTTTTCGCCCCGAAGA
ACGTTTTCCAATGATGAGCACTTTTAAAGTTCTGCTATGTGGCGCGGTATTATCCCGTATTGACGCCGGG
CAAGAGCAACTCGGTCGCCGCATACACTATTCTCAGAATGACTTGGTTGAGTACTCACCAGTCACAGAAA
AGCATCTTACGGATGGCATGACAGTAAGAGAATTATGCAGTGCTGCCATAACCATGAGTGATAACACTGC
GGCCAACTTACTTCTGACAACGATCGGAGGACCGAAGGAGCTAACCGCTTTTTTGCACAACATGGGGGAT
CATGTAACTCGCCTTGATCGTTGGGAACCGGAGCTGAATGAAGCCATACCAAACGACGAGCGTGACACCA
CGATGCCTGTAGCAATGGCAACAACGTTGCGCAAACTATTAACTGGCGAACTACTTACTCTAGCTTCCCG
GCAACAATTAATAGACTGGATGGAGGCGGATAAAGTTGCAGGACCACTTCTGCGCTCGGCCCTTCCGGCT
GGCTGGTTTATTGCTGATAAATCTGGAGCCGGTGAGCGTGGGTCTCGCGGTATCATTGCAGCACTGGGGC
CAGATGGTAAGCCCTCCCGTATCGTAGTTATCTACACGACGGGGAGTCAGGCAACTATGGATGAACGAAA
TAGACAGATCGCTGAGATAGGTGCCTCACTGATTAAGCATTGGTAACTGTCAGACCAAGTTTACTCATAT
ATACTTTAGATTGATTTAAAACTTCATTTTTAATTTAAAAGGATCTAGGTGAAGATCCTTTTTGATAATC
TCATGACCAAAATCCCTTAACGTGAGTTTTCGTTCCACTGAGCGTCAGACCCCGTAGAAAAGATCAAAGG
ATCTTCTTGAGATCCTTTTTTTCTGCGCGTAATCTGCTGCTTGCAAACAAAAAAACCACCGCTACCAGCG
GTGGTTTGTTTGCCGGATCAAGAGCTACCAACTCTTTTTCCGAAGGTAACTGGCTTCAGCAGAGCGCAGA
TACCAAATACTGTTCTTCTAGTGTAGCCGTAGTTAGGCCACCACTTCAAGAACTCTGTAGCACCGCCTAC
ATACCTCGCTCTGCTAATCCTGTTACCAGTGGCTGCTGCCAGTGGCGATAAGTCGTGTCTTACCGGGTTG
GACTCAAGACGATAGTTACCGGATAAGGCGCAGCGGTCGGGCTGAACGGGGGGTTCGTGCACACAGCCCA
GCTTGGAGCGAACGACCTACACCGAACTGAGATACCTACAGCGTGAGCTATGAGAAAGCGCCACGCTTCC
CGAAGGGAGAAAGGCGGACAGGTATCCGGTAAGCGGCAGGGTCGGAACAGGAGAGCGCACGAGGGAGCTT
CCAGGGGGAAACGCCTGGTATCTTTATAGTCCTGTCGGGTTTCGCCACCTCTGACTTGAGCGTCGATTTT
TGTGATGCTCGTCAGGGGGGCGGAGCCTATGGAAAAACGCCAGCAACGCGGCCTTTTTACGGTTCCTGGC
CTTTTGCTGGCCTTTTGCTCACATGTTCTTTCCTGCGTTATCCCCTGATTCTGTGGATAACCGTATTACC
GCCTTTGAGTGAGCTGATACCGCTCGCCGCAGCCGAACGACCGAGCGCAGCGAGTCAGTGAGCGAGGAAG
CGGAAGAGCGCCCAATACGCAAACCGCCTCTCCCCGCGCGTTGGCCGATTCATTAATGCAGCTGGCACGA
CAGGTTTCCCGACTGGAAAGCGGGCAGTGAGCGCAACGCAATTAATGTGAGTTAGCTCACTCATTAGGCA
CCCCAGGCTTTACACTTTATGCTTCCGGCTCGTATGTTGTGTGGAATTGTGAGCGGATAACAATTTCACA
CAGGAAACAGCTATGACCATGATTACGCCAAGCGCGCAATTAACCCTCACTAAAGGGAACAAAAGCTGGA
GCTCCACCGCGGTGGCGGCCGCGGCTGCAGGTCGAGTTTA
